Addgene plasmid #32121: 413-Met25 Kar2 TorsinA K108A HDEL
Depositing lab: Susan Lindquist. Depositing organization: Massachusetts Institute of Technology. Publication: TorsinA and the TorsinA-Interacting Protein Printor Have No Impact on Endoplasmic Reticulum Stress or Protein Trafficking in Yeast. Valastyan JS, Lindquist S. PLoS One. 2011;6(7):e22744. Epub 2011 Jul 26. 10.1371/journal.pone.0022744 PubMed 21818381.
Backbone
  Vector backbone: 413-Met25
  Vector type: Yeast Expression
  Selectable markers: HIS3
Growth in bacteria
  Bacterial resistance: Ampicillin, 100 μg/mL
  Growth temperature: 37°C
  Growth strain: DH5alpha
  Copy number: High Copy
Gene/Insert
  Gene/Insert name: TorsinA
  Species: H. sapiens (human)
  Mutation: K108A
  Entrez Gene: TOR1A (a.k.a. AMC5, DQ2, DYT1)
  Tag / fusion protein: Kar2 (N terminal on insert); HDEL (C terminal on insert)
  Cloning method: Restriction Enzyme; 5′ cloning site XbaI (not destroyed); 3′ cloning site XhoI (not destroyed)
  Sequencing primers: 5′ m13-r; 3′ m13-f
Terms and licenses: Academic/Nonprofit Terms; Industry Terms: Not Available to Industry
How to cite: 413-Met25 Kar2 TorsinA K108A HDEL was a gift from Susan Lindquist (Addgene plasmid # 32121 ; http://n2t.net/addgene:32121 ; RRID:Addgene_32121)
