[The description below was written by a language model from this plasmid's Addgene catalogue record.]
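Description:
413-Met25 Kar2 TorsinA K108A HDEL is a yeast expression plasmid built on the 413-Met25 backbone. It is propagated in E. coli as a high-copy plasmid under ampicillin selection and maintained in yeast through the HIS3 auxotrophic marker, which allows growth of his3 strains on medium lacking histidine. The record provides no feature table, so the yeast replication element and the terminator are not stated. The backbone name indicates that expression is driven by the MET25 promoter, a yeast promoter that is repressed by methionine and induced when methionine is withdrawn, giving adjustable control over expression of the insert.

The insert is human TorsinA (TOR1A, the DYT1 dystonia gene), an AAA+ family ATPase that resides in the endoplasmic reticulum lumen, carrying the K108A substitution. The record does not explain the purpose of this mutation. The coding sequence was cloned between XbaI and XhoI sites, both preserved. It is fused at the N terminus to a Kar2 element and at the C terminus to HDEL. Kar2 is the yeast ER chaperone homologous to BiP, and an N-terminal Kar2 fusion is most plausibly its signal sequence used to direct the human protein into the yeast ER, although the record does not specify how much of Kar2 is included. HDEL is the yeast ER retention and retrieval motif, which keeps soluble luminal proteins in the ER. Together these additions are designed to localise TorsinA correctly in yeast. The associated study examined whether TorsinA and its interacting protein printor affect ER stress or protein trafficking in yeast, and this mutant construct would serve as a variant alongside other TorsinA forms in such assays.
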