>Addgene plasmid #32121 | 413-Met25 Kar2 TorsinA K108A HDEL | addgene partial sequence | sequence record 37454 | M13R
TTACCCTCCTAAAGGGACAAAAGCTGGAGCTCCGGATGCAAGGGTTCGAATCCCTTAGCTCTCATTATTT
TTTGCTTTTTCTCTTGAGGTCACATGATCGCAAAATGGCAAATGGCACGTGAAGCTGTCGATATTGGGGA
ACTGTGGTGGTTGGCAAATGACTAATTAAGTTAGTCAAGGCGCCATCCTCATGAAAACTGTGTAACATAA
TAACCGAAGTGTCGAAAAGGTGGCACCTTGTCCAATTGAACACGCTCGATGAAAAAAATAAGATATATAT
AAGGTTAAGTAAAGCGTCTGTTAGAAAGGAAGTTTTTCCTTTTTCTTGCTCTCTTGTCTTTTCATCTACT
ATTTCCTTCGTGTAATACAGGGTCGTCAGATACATAGATACAATTCTATTACCCCCATCCATACTCTAGA
ACTAGTGGATCCCCCATCACAAGTTTGTACAAAAAAGCAGGCTTCACAAAATGTTTTTCAACAGACTAAG
CGCTGGCAAGCTGCTGGTACCACTCTCCGTGGTCCTGTACGCCCTTTTCGTGGTAATATTACCTTTACAG
AATTCTTTCCACTCCTCCAATGTTTTAGTTAGAGGTGTGGAGCCCATCAGCCTGGGACTGGCCCTGGCCG
GCGTCCTCACCGGCTACATCTACCCGCGTCTCTACTGCCTCTTCGCCGAGTGCTGCGGGCAGAAGCGGAG
CCTTAGCCGGGAGGCACTGCAGAAGGATCTGGACGACAACCTCTTTGGACAGCATCTTGCAAAGAAAATC
ATCTTAAATGCCGTGTTTGGGTTC
