>Addgene plasmid #32121 | 413-Met25 Kar2 TorsinA K108A HDEL | addgene partial sequence | sequence record 38206 | hTorA-Fwd  5'-TGCCGTGTTTGGTTTCATAA-3'
CTCCCTGCACGGGTGGACAGGCACCGGCGCTAATTTCGTCAGCAAGATCATCGCAGAGAATATTTACGAG
GGTGGTCTGAACAGTGACTATGTCCACCTGTTTGTGGCCACATTGCACTTTCCACATGCTTCAAACATCA
CCTTGTACAAGGATCAGTTACAGTTGTGGATTCGAGGCAACGTGAGTGCCTGTGCGAGGTCCATCTTCAT
ATTTGATGAAATGGATAAGATGCATGCAGGCCTCATAGATGCCATCAAGCCTTTCCTCGACTATTATGAC
CTGGTGGATGGGGTCTCCTACCAGAAAGCCATGTTCATATTTCTCAGCAATGCTGGAGCAGAAAGGATCA
CAGATGTGGCTTTGGATTTCTGGAGGAGTGGAAAGCAGAGGGAAGACATCAAGCTCAAAGACATTGAACA
CGCGTTGTCTGTGTCGGTTTTCAATAACAAGAACAGTGGCTTCTGGCACAGCAGCTTAATTGACCGGAAC
CTCATTGATTATTTTGTTCCCTTCCTCCCCCTGGAATACAAACACCTAAAAATGTGTATCCGAGTGGAAA
TGCAGTCCCGAGGCTATGAAATTGATGAAGACATTGTAAGCAGAGTGGCTGAGGAGATGACATTTTTCCC
CAAAGAGGAGAGAGTTTTCTCAGATAAAGGCTGCAAAACGGTGTTCACCAAGTTAGATTATTACTACGAT
GATCATGATGAATTGTGAAACCCAGCTTTCTTGTACAAAGTGGTGATGGGCTGCAGGAATTCGATATCAA
GCTTATCGATACCGTCGACCTCGAGTCATGTAATTAGTTATGTCACGCTTACATTCACGCCCTCCCCCAC
ATCCGCTCTAACCGAAAAGGAATGAGTTAGACAACCTGAA
