>Addgene plasmid #32121 | 413-Met25 Kar2 TorsinA K108A HDEL | addgene partial sequence | sequence record 38209 | M13-F
GACTCACTATAGGGCGAATTGGGTACCGGCCGCAAATTAAAGCCTTCGAGCGTCCCAAAACCTTCTCAAG
CAAGGTTTTCAGTATAATGTTACATGCGTACACGCGTCTGTACAGAAAAAAAAGAAAAATTTGAAATATA
AATAACGTTCTTAATACTAACATAACTATAAAAAAATAAATAGGGACCTAGACTTCAGGTTGTCTAACTC
CTTCCTTTTCGGTTAGAGCGGATGTGGGGGGAGGGCGTGAATGTAAGCGTGACATAACTAATTACATGAC
TCGAGGTCGACGGTATCGATAAGCTTGATATCGAATTCCTGCAGCCCATCACCACTTTGTACAAGAAAGC
TGGGTTTCACAATTCATCATGATCATCGTAGTAATAATCTAACTTGGTGAACACCGTTTTGCAGCCTTTA
TCTGAGAAAACTCTCTCCTCTTTGGGGAAAAATGTCATCTCCTCAGCCACTCTGCTTACAATGTCTTCAT
CAATTTCATAGCCTCGGGACTGCATTTCCACTCGGATACACATTTTTAGGTGTTTGTATTCCAGGGGGAG
GAAGGGAACAAAATAATCAATGAGGTTCCGGTCAATTAAGCTGCTGTGCCAGAAGCCACTGTTCTTGTTA
TTGAAAACCGACACAGACAACGCGTGTTCAATGTCTTTGAGCTTGATGTCTTCCCTCTGCTTTCCACTCC
TCCAGAAATCCAAAGCCACATCTGTGATCCTTTCTGCTCCAGCATTGCTGAGAAATATGAACATGGCTTT
CTGGTA
